>Addgene plasmid #85879 | AB.pCCL.sin.cPPT.GFP.miR-512-3p.sensor.PGK.dNGFR.WPRE | addgene full sequence | sequence record 169974 | Addgene NGS Result
ATGGTGAGCAAGGGCGAGGAGCTGTTCACCGGGGTGGTGCCCATCCTGGTCGAGCTGGACGGCGACGTAA
ACGGCCACAAGTTCAGCGTGTCCGGCGAGGGCGAGGGCGATGCCACCTACGGCAAGCTGACCCTGAAGTT
CATCTGCACCACCGGCAAGCTGCCCGTGCCCTGGCCCACCCTCGTGACCACCCTGACCTACGGCGTGCAG
TGCTTCAGCCGCTACCCCGACCACATGAAGCAGCACGACTTCTTCAAGTCCGCCATGCCCGAAGGCTACG
TCCAGGAGCGCACCATCTTCTTCAAGGACGACGGCAACTACAAGACCCGCGCCGAGGTGAAGTTCGAGGG
CGACACCCTGGTGAACCGCATCGAGCTGAAGGGCATCGACTTCAAGGAGGACGGCAACATCCTGGGGCAC
AAGCTGGAGTACAACTACAACAGCCACAACGTCTATATCATGGCCGACAAGCAGAAGAACGGCATCAAGG
TGAACTTCAAGATCCGCCACAACATCGAGGACGGCAGCGTGCAGCTCGCCGACCACTACCAGCAGAACAC
CCCCATCGGCGACGGCCCCGTGCTGCTGCCCGACAACCACTACCTGAGCACCCAGTCCGCCCTGAGCAAA
GACCCCAACGAGAAGCGCGATCACATGGTCCTGCTGGAGTTCGTGACCGCCGCCGGGATCACTCTCGGCA
TGGACGAGCTGTACAAGTAAAGCGGCCGCGTCGAGAGATGGGGGAGGCTAACTGAGCTAGCCGACCTTAA
CTGGGGAGTACTGGTCGACGTAGCGACCTCAGCTATGACAGCACTTGACCTCAGCTATGACAGCACTTGA
CCTCAGCTATGACAGCACTTGACCTCAGCTATGACAGCACTTGACCTCAGCTATGACAGCACTTGACCTC
AGCTATGACAGCACTTACCGGTACTAGCTTAGTCATGCACCGGGCTGCAGGAATTCGATGACAGGCGCAG
CTTCCGAGGGATTTGAGATCCAGACATGATAAGATACATTGATGAGTTTGGACAAACCAAAACTAGAATG
CAGTGAAAAAAATGCCTTATTTGTGAAATTTGTGATGCTATTGCCTTATTTGTAACCATTATAAGCTGCA
ATAAACAAGTTAACAACAACAATTGCATTCATTTTATGTTTCAGGTTCAGGGGGAGGTGTGGGAGGTTTT
TTAAAGCAAGTAAAACCTCTACAAATGTGGTATGGCTGATTATGATCAGATCTCTCGAGGCTAGTCTCGT
GATCGATAAAATTTTGAATTTTTGTAATTTGTTTTTGTAATTCTTTAGTTTGTATGTCTGTTGCTATTAT
GTCTACTATTCTTTCCCCTGCACTGTACCCCCCAATCCCCCCTTTTCTTTTAAAAGTTAACCGATACCGT
CGAGATCCGTTCACTAATCGAATGGATCTGTCTCTGTCTCTCTCTCCACCTTCTTCTTCTATTCCTTCGG
GCCTGTCGGGTCCCCTCGGGGTTGGGAGGTGGGTCTGAAACGATAATGGTGAATATCCCTGCCTAACTCT
ATTCACTATAGAAAGTACAGCAAAAACTATTCTTAAACCTACCAAGCCTCCTACTATCATTATGAATAAT
TTTATATACCACAGCCAATTTGTTATGTTAAACCAATTCCACAAACTTGCCCATTTATCTAATTCCAATA
ATTCTTGTTCATTCTTTTCTTGCTGGTTTTGCGATTCTTCAATTAAGGAGTGTATTAAGCTTGTGTAATT
GTTAATTTCTCTGTCCCACTCCATCCAGGTCGTGTGATTCCAAATCTGTTCCAGAGATTTATTACTCCAA
CTAGCATTCCAAGGCACAGCAGTGGTGCAAATGAGTTTTCCAGAGCAACCCCAAATCCCCAGGAGCTGTT
GATCCTTTAGGTATCTTTCCACAGCCAGGATTCTTGCCTGGAGCTGCTTGATGCCCCAGACTGTGAGTTG
CAACAGATGCTGTTGCGCCTCAATAGCCCTCAGCAAATTGTTCTGCTGCTGCACTATACCAGACAATAAT
TGTCTGGCCTGTACCGTCAGCGTCATTGACGCTGCGCCCATAGTGCTTCCTGCTGCTCCCAAGAACCCAA
GGAACAAAGCTCCTATTCCCACTGCTCTTTTTTCTCTCTGCACCACTCTTCTCTTTGCCTTGGTGGGTGC
TACTCCTAATGGTTCAATTTTTACTACTTTATATTTATATAATTCACTTCTCCAATTGTCCCTCATATCT
CCTCCTCCAGGTCTGAAGATCAGCGGCCGCTTGCTGTGCGGTGGTCTTACTTTTGTTTTGCTCTTCCTCT
ATCTTGTCTAAAGCTTCCTTGGTGTCTTTTATCTCTATCCTTTGATGCACACAATAGAGGGTTGCTACTG
TATTATATAATGATCTAAGTTCTTCTGATCCTGTCTGAAGGGATGGTTGTAGCTGTCCCAGTATTTGTCT
ACAGCCTTCTGATGTTTCTAACAGGCCAGGATTAACTGCGAATCGTTCTAGCTCCCTGCTTGCCCATACT
ATATGTTTTAATTTATATTTTTTCTTTCCCCCTGGCCTTAACCGAATTTTTTCCCATCGCGATCTAATTC
TCCCCCGCTTAATACTGACGCTCTCGCACCCATCTCTCTCCTTCTAGCCTCCGCTAGTCAAAATTTTTGG
CGTACTCACCAGTCGCCGCCCCTCGCCTCTTGCCGTGCGCGCTTCAGCAAGCCGAGTCCTGCGTCGAGAG
AGCTCCTCTGGTTTCCCTTTCGCTTTCAAGTCCCTGTTCGGGCGCCACTGCTAGAGATTTTCCACACTGA
CTAAAAGGGTCTGAGGGATCTCTAGTTACCAGAGTCACACAACAGACGGGCACACACTACTTGAAGCACT
CAAGGCAAGCTTTATTGAGGCTTAAGCAGTGGGTTCCCTAGTTAGCCAGAGAGCTCCCAGGCTCAGATCT
GGTCTAACCAGAGAGACCCCGGTTCACTAAACGAGCTCTGCTTATATAGACCTCCCACCGTACACGCCTA
CCGCCCATTTGCGTCAATGGGGCGGAGTTGTTACGACATTTTGGAAAGTCCCGTTGATTTTGGTGCCAAA
ACAAACTCCCATTGACGTCAATGGGGTGGAGACTTGGAAATCCCCGTGAGTCAAACCGCTATCCACGCCC
ATTGATGTACTGCCAAAACCGCATCACCATGGTAATAGCGATGACTAATACGTAGATGTACTGCCAAGTA
GGAAAGTCCCATAAGGTCATGTACTGGGCATAATGCCAGGCGGGCCATTTACCGTCATTGACGTCAATAG
GGGGCGTACTTGGCATATGATACACTTGATGTACTGCCAAGTGGGCAGTTTACCGTAAATACTCCACCCA
TTGACGTCAATGGAAAGTCCCTATTGGCGTTACTATGGGAACATACGTCATTATTGACGTCAATGGGCGG
GGGTCGTTGGGCGGTCAGCCAGGCGGGCCATTTACCGTAAGTTATGTAACGCGGAACTCCATATATGGGC
TATGAACTAATGACCCCGTAATTGATTACTATTAATAACTAGTCAATAATCAATGTCAACATGGCGGTAA
TGTTGGACATGAGCCAATATAAATGTACATATTATGATATGGATACAACGTATGCAATGGCCAAGCTTGC
AGCTCCAGCTTTTGTTCCCTTTAGTGAGGGTTAATTGCGCGCTTGGCGTAATCATGGTCATAGCTGTTTC
CTGTGTGAAATTGTTATCCGCTCACAATTCCACACAACATACGAGCCGGAAGCATAAAGTGTAAAGCCTG
GGGTGCCTAATGAGTGAGCTAACTCACATTAATTGCGTTGCGCTCACTGCCCGCTTTCCAGTCGGGAAAC
CTGTCGTGCCAGCTGCATTAATGAATCGGCCAACGCGCGGGGAGAGGCGGTTTGCGTATTGGGCGCTCTT
CCGCTTCCTCGCTCACTGACTCGCTGCGCTCGGTCGTTCGGCTGCGGCGAGCGGTATCAGCTCACTCAAA
GGCGGTAATACGGTTATCCACAGAATCAGGGGATAACGCAGGAAAGAACATGTGAGCAAAAGGCCAGCAA
AAGGCCAGGAACCGTAAAAAGGCCGCGTTGCTGGCGTTTTTCCATAGGCTCCGCCCCCCTGACGAGCATC
ACAAAAATCGACGCTCAAGTCAGAGGTGGCGAAACCCGACAGGACTATAAAGATACCAGGCGTTTCCCCC
TGGAAGCTCCCTCGTGCGCTCTCCTGTTCCGACCCTGCCGCTTACCGGATACCTGTCCGCCTTTCTCCCT
TCGGGAAGCGTGGCGCTTTCTCATAGCTCACGCTGTAGGTATCTCAGTTCGGTGTAGGTCGTTCGCTCCA
AGCTGGGCTGTGTGCACGAACCCCCCGTTCAGCCCGACCGCTGCGCCTTATCCGGTAACTATCGTCTTGA
GTCCAACCCGGTAAGACACGACTTATCGCCACTGGCAGCAGCCACTGGTAACAGGATTAGCAGAGCGAGG
TATGTAGGCGGTGCTACAGAGTTCTTGAAGTGGTGGCCTAACTACGGCTACACTAGAAGAACAGTATTTG
GTATCTGCGCTCTGCTGAAGCCAGTTACCTTCGGAAAAAGAGTTGGTAGCTCTTGATCCGGCAAACAAAC
CACCGCTGGTAGCGGTGGTTTTTTTGTTTGCAAGCAGCAGATTACGCGCAGAAAAAAAGGATCTCAAGAA
GATCCTTTGATCTTTTCTACGGGGTCTGACGCTCAGTGGAACGAAAACTCACGTTAAGGGATTTTGGTCA
TGAGATTATCAAAAAGGATCTTCACCTAGATCCTTTTAAATTAAAAATGAAGTTTTAAATCAATCTAAAG
TATATATGAGTAAACTTGGTCTGACAGTTACCAATGCTTAATCAGTGAGGCACCTATCTCAGCGATCTGT
CTATTTCGTTCATCCATAGTTGCCTGACTCCCCGTCGTGTAGATAACTACGATACGGGAGGGCTTACCAT
CTGGCCCCAGTGCTGCAATGATACCGCGAGACCCACGCTCACCGGCTCCAGATTTATCAGCAATAAACCA
GCCAGCCGGAAGGGCCGAGCGCAGAAGTGGTCCTGCAACTTTATCCGCCTCCATCCAGTCTATTAATTGT
TGCCGGGAAGCTAGAGTAAGTAGTTCGCCAGTTAATAGTTTGCGCAACGTTGTTGCCATTGCTACAGGCA
TCGTGGTGTCACGCTCGTCGTTTGGTATGGCTTCATTCAGCTCCGGTTCCCAACGATCAAGGCGAGTTAC
ATGATCCCCCATGTTGTGCAAAAAAGCGGTTAGCTCCTTCGGTCCTCCGATCGTTGTCAGAAGTAAGTTG
GCCGCAGTGTTATCACTCATGGTTATGGCAGCACTGCATAATTCTCTTACTGTCATGCCATCCGTAAGAT
GCTTTTCTGTGACTGGTGAGTACTCAACCAAGTCATTCTGAGAATAGTGTATGCGGCGACCGAGTTGCTC
TTGCCCGGCGTCAATACGGGATAATACCGCGCCACATAGCAGAACTTTAAAAGTGCTCATCATTGGAAAA
CGTTCTTCGGGGCGAAAACTCTCAAGGATCTTACCGCTGTTGAGATCCAGTTCGATGTAACCCACTCGTG
CACCCAACTGATCTTCAGCATCTTTTACTTTCACCAGCGTTTCTGGGTGAGCAAAAACAGGAAGGCAAAA
TGCCGCAAAAAAGGGAATAAGGGCGACACGGAAATGTTGAATACTCATACTCTTCCTTTTTCAATATTAT
TGAAGCATTTATCAGGGTTATTGTCTCATGAGCGGATACATATTTGAATGTATTTAGAAAAATAAACAAA
TAGGGGTTCCGCGCACATTTCCCCGAAAAGTGCCACCTAAATTGTAAGCGTTAATATTTTGTTAAAATTC
GCGTTAAATTTTTGTTAAATCAGCTCATTTTTTAACCAATAGGCCGAAATCGGCAAAATCCCTTATAAAT
CAAAAGAATAGACCGAGATAGGGT
[37 nt withheld, positions 5975-6011]
AAAGAACGTGGACTCCAACGTCAAAGG
[49 nt withheld, positions 6039-6087]
T
[91 nt withheld, positions 6089-6179]
G
[124 nt withheld, positions 6181-6304]
CCCATTCGCCATTCAGGCTGCGCAACTGTTGGGAAGGGCGATCGGTGCGGGCCTCTTCGCTATTACGCCA
GCTGGCGAAAGGGGGATGTGCTGCAAGGCGATTAAGTTGGGTAACGCCAGGGTTTTCCCAGTCACGACGT
TGTAAAACGACGGCCAGTGAGCGCGCGTAATACGACTCACTATAGGGCGAATTGGGTACGTCCCTAGGCC
TCCAAAAAAGCCTCCTCACTACTTCTGGAATAGCTCAGAGGCCGAGGCGGCCTCGGCCTCTGCATAAATA
AAAAAAATTAGTCAGCCATGGGGCGGAGAATGGGCGGAACTGGGCGGAGTTAGGGGCGGGATGGGCGGAG
TTAGGGGCGGGATAGCTAGAGCCAGACATGATAAGATACATTGATGAGTTTGGACAAACCACAACTAGAA
TGCAGTGAAAAAAATGCTTTATTTGTGAAATTTGTGATGCTATTGCTTTATTTGTAACCATTATAAGCTG
CAATAAACAAGTTCCTCTCACTCTCTGATATTCATTTCTTTGCAAGTTATAAATACTGAATAATAAGATG
ACATGAACTACTACTGCTAGAGATTTTCCACACTGACTAAAAGGGTCTGAGGGATCTCTAGTTACCAGAG
TCACACAACAGACGGGCACACACTACTTGAAGCACTCAAGGCAAGCTTTATTGAGGCTTAAGCAGTGGGT
TCCCTAGTTAGCCAGAGAGCTCCCAGGCTCAGATCTGGTCTAACCAGAGAGACCCAGTACAAGCAAAAAG
CAGATCTTGTCTTCGTTGGGAGTGAATTAGCCCTTCCAGTCCCCCCTTTTCTTTTAAAAAGTGGCTAAGA
TCTACAGCTGCCTTGTAAGTCATTGGTCTTAAAGGTACCGAGCTCGAATTCCAGGCGGGGAGGCGGCCCA
AAGGGAGATCCGACTCGTCTGAGGGCGAAGGCGAAGACGCGGAAGAGGCCGCAGAGCCGGCAGCAGGCCG
CGGGAAGGAAGGTCCGCTGGATTGAGGGCCGAAGGGACGTAGCAGAAGGACGTCCCGCGCAGAATCCAGG
TGGCAACACAGGCGAGCAGCCATGGAAAGGACGTCAGCTTCCCCGACAACACCACGGAATTGTCAGTGCC
CAACAGCCGAGCCCCTGTCCAGCAGCGGGCAAGGCAGGCGGCGATGAGTTCCGCCGTGGCAATAGGGAGG
GGGAAAGCGAAAGTCCCGGAAAGGAGCTGACAGGTGGTGGCAATGCCCCAACCAGTGGGGGTTGCGTCAG
CAAACACAGTGCACACCACGCCACGTTGCCTGACAACGGGCCACAACTCCTCATAAAGAGACAGCAACCA
GGATTTATACAAGGAGGAGAAAATGAAAGCCATACGGGAAGCAATAGCATGATACAAAGGCATTAAAGCA
GCGTATCCACATAGCGTAAAAGGAGCAACATAGTTAAGAATACCAGTCAATCTTTCACAAATTTTGTAAT
CCAGAGGTTGATTGTCGACTCTAGACTCGACTCTAGAGGATCCCCCTGTTCCACCTCTTGAAGGCTATGT
AGGCCACAAGGCCCACAACCACAGCAGCCAGGATGGAGCAATAGACAGGGATGAGGTTGTCGGTGGTGCC
TCGGGTCACCACGGGCTGGGAGCTGCCCATCACTGTGGTCACCACACCTGCCACCGTGCTGGCTATGAGG
TCTTGTTCTGGAGGTGCCTCAGGCTCCTGGGTGCTGGGGGCTGTGCTGTCCGAGCCCTCTGGGGGTGTGG
ACCGTGTAATCCAACGGCCAGGGATCTCCTCGCACTCGGCGTCGGCCCAGCGTGTGCACTCGCGGAGCTG
GCGCTCGGTGTCCTCGCACACGGTGCAGGGCAGGCACGGGTCCACGTGGTTGGCCTCGTCGGAATACGTG
CCGTCGGGGCACTCCTCGCACACGGTGTTCTGCTTGTCCTGGCAGGAGAACACGAGGCCCGAGCCCGCCT
CGCACACGCGGCACGCCTCGCAGCGCCCAGTCGTCTCATCCTGGTAGTAGCCGTAGGCGCAGCGGCACAC
GGCGTCGTCGGCCTCCACGCACGGCGCCGACATGCTCTGGAGCCCCACGCACTCGGTGCACGGCTTGCAC
GGCTCGGTCGCGCTCACCACGTCGGAGAACGTCACGCTGTCCAGGCAGGGCTCACACACGGTCTGGTTGG
CTCCACAAGGCTGGGCCACACCCTCGCCCAGGTTGCAGGCTTTGCAGCACTCACCGCTGTGTGTGTACAG
GCCTGTGGGGCATGCCTCCTTGGCACCTCCAAGGGACACCCCCAGAAGCAGCAACAGCAGCAGGCGCGGC
CCGTCCATGGCGCGGCCGGTGGCACCTGCCCCCATCGCCCGCCTCCCGCGGCAGCGCTCGACTTCCAGCT
CGGTCCGCTTTGCGGACTGATGGGGCTGCGCTGCGCTGCGCTCCAGCGCCCCCCCTGCCCGCCGGAGCTG
GCCGCGGCCCGAATTCCTGCAGCCCGGGGGATCCCCCTGGGGAGAGAGGTCGGTGATTCGGTCAACGAGG
GAGCCGACTGCCGACGTGCGCTCCGGAGGCTTGCAGAATGCGGAACACCGCGCGGGCAGGAACAGGGCCC
ACACTACCGCCCCACACCCCGCCTCCCGCACCGCCCCTTCCCGGCCGCTGCTCTCGGCGCGCCCTGCTGA
GCAGCCGCTATTGGCCACAGCCCATCGCGGTCGGCGCGCTGCCATTGCTCCCTGGCGCTGTCCGTCTGCG
AGGGTACTAGTGAGACGTGCGGCTTCCGTTTGTCACGTCCGGCACGCCGCGAACCGCAAGGAACCTTCCC
GACTTAGGGGCGGAGCAGGAAGCGTCGCCGGGGGGCCCACAAGGGTAGCGGCGAAGATCCGGGTGACGCT
GCGAACGGACGTGAAGAATGTGCGAGACCCAGGGTCGGCGCCGCTGCGTTTCCCGGAACCACGCCCAGAG
CAGCCGCGTCCCTGCGCAAACCCAGGGCTGCCTTGGAAAAGGCGCAACCCCAACCCCGTGGAATTCGATA
TCAAGCTTCTCGAGGGTAGGCGTGTACGGTGGGAGGCCTATATAAGCAGAGCTCGTTTAGTGAACCGTCA
GATCGCCTGGAGACGCCATCCACGCTGTTTTGACCTCCATAGAAGACACCGGGACCGATCCAGCCTCCGC
GGAATTCACC
Features (pLannotate 1.2.2; 34 found; start..end, strand, type, name):
      1..720     +  CDS            EGFP: the original enhanced GFP (Yang et al., 1996) mammalian codon-optimized
    950..969     +  misc_feature   MCS (fragment): pBluescript multiple cloning site
    997..1131    -  polyA_signal   SV40 poly(A) signal: SV40 polyadenylation signal
   1154..1238    -  CDS            large T antigen (fragment): large T antigen from SV40 (simian virus 40)
   1268..1385    -  misc_feature   cPPT/CTS: central polypurine tract and central termination sequence of HIV-1
   1404..1504    -  CDS            Rev (fragment): human immunodeficiency virus 1 (HIV-1) Rev protein; rev; enhances nuclear export of unspliced and incompletely spliced viral mRNAs
   1881..2114    -  misc_feature   RRE: The Rev response element (RRE) of HIV-1 allows for Rev-dependent mRNA export from the nucleus to the cytoplasm.
   2260..2623    -  CDS            HIV-1 gag (fragment): gag protein from human immunodeficiency virus 1; gag
   2607..2732    -  misc_feature   HIV-1 Ψ: packaging signal of human immunodeficiency virus type 1
   2779..2959    -  LTR            5' LTR (truncated): truncated 5' long terminal repeat (LTR) from HIV-1
   2974..3177    -  promoter       CMV promoter: human cytomegalovirus (CMV) immediate early promoter
   3178..3557    -  enhancer       CMV enhancer: human cytomegalovirus immediate early enhancer
   3658..3676    -  promoter       T3 promoter: promoter for bacteriophage T3 RNA polymerase
   3721..3737    -  protein_bind   lac operator: The lac repressor binds to the lac operator to inhibit transcription in E. coli. This inhibition can be relieved by adding lactose or isopropyl-β-D-thiogalactopyranoside (IPTG). lac repressor encoded by lacI
   3745..3775    -  promoter       lac promoter: promoter for the E. coli lac operon
   3790..3811    -  protein_bind   CAP binding site: CAP binding activates transcription in the presence of cAMP. E. coli catabolite activator protein
   3824..3916    -  CDS            lacI (fragment): lac repressor; lacI; The lac repressor binds to the lac operator to inhibit transcription in E. coli. This inhibition can be relieved by adding lactose or isopropyl-β-D-thiogalactopyranoside (IPTG).
   4099..4687    -  rep_origin     ori: high-copy-number ColE1/pMB1/pBR322/pUC origin of replication
   4858..5718    -  CDS            AmpR: β-lactamase; bla; confers resistance to ampicillin, carbenicillin, and related antibiotics
   5719..5823    -  promoter       AmpR promoter: bla
   5876..6304    -  rep_origin     f1 ori (sequence partly withheld): f1 bacteriophage origin of replication; arrow indicates direction of (+) strand synthesis
   6309..6464    -  CDS            lacZα (fragment): LacZα fragment of β-galactosidase; lacZ fragment
   6472..6490    +  promoter       T7 promoter: promoter for bacteriophage T7 RNA polymerase
   6511..6646    -  rep_origin     SV40 ori: SV40 origin of replication
   6686..6807    -  polyA_signal   SV40 poly(A) signal: SV40 polyadenylation signal
   6879..7112    -  LTR            3' LTR (ΔU3): self-inactivating 3' long terminal repeat (LTR) from HIV-1
   7114..7182    -  CDS            nef (fragment): NEF_HV1Z2 - Experimental evidence at protein level: Swiss-Prot protein existence level 1. Extracellular Nef protein targets CD4(+) T-lymphocytes for apoptosis by interacting with CXCR4 surface receptors. From Human immunodeficiency virus type 1 group M subtype D (isolate Z2/CDC-Z34) (HIV-1).
   7199..7787    -  misc_feature   WPRE: woodchuck hepatitis virus posttranscriptional regulatory element
   7801..7819    -  misc_feature   MCS (fragment): pUC18/19 multiple cloning site
   7822..8649    -  CDS            NGFR (fragment): TNR16_HUMAN - Also known as TNFRSF16. Experimental evidence at protein level: Swiss-Prot protein existence level 1. Low affinity receptor which can bind to NGF, BDNF, NTF3, and NTF4. Forms a heterodimeric receptor with SORCS2 that binds the precursor forms of NGF, BDNF and NTF3 with high affinity, and has much lower affinity for mature NGF and BDNF (PubMed:24908487). Plays an important role in differentiation and survival of specific neuronal populations during development (By similarity). Can mediate cell survival as well as cell death of neural cells. Plays a role in the inactivation of RHOA
   8764..8788    -  misc_feature   MCS (fragment): pBluescript multiple cloning site
   8791..9301    -  promoter       hPGK promoter: human phosphoglycerate kinase 1 promoter
   9304..9327    +  misc_feature   MCS (fragment): pBluescript multiple cloning site
   9329..9367    +  promoter       minimal CMV promoter: human cytomegalovirus (CMV) immediate early promoter
