[The description below was written by a language model from this plasmid's Addgene catalogue record and pLannotate feature annotations shown in this document.]
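Description:
AB.pCCL.sin.cPPT.GFP.miR-512-3p.sensor.PGK.dNGFR.WPRE is a self-inactivating, third-generation-style HIV-1 lentiviral transfer plasmid designed to report the activity of human miR-512-3p in transduced cells. It is maintained in E. coli through a high-copy ColE1/pUC origin with ampicillin resistance; an f1 origin and an SV40 origin are also annotated in the backbone. Genomic RNA for packaging is driven by a CMV enhancer/promoter fused to a truncated 5' LTR. This is followed by the Ψ packaging signal with a partial gag fragment, the RRE for Rev-dependent export, the cPPT/CTS and a ΔU3 3' LTR that disables LTR promoter activity after integration.

The payload is a bidirectional, two-reporter cassette. The human PGK promoter drives a truncated NGFR (dNGFR) surface marker in the same orientation as the viral genome, followed by WPRE to enhance expression. A minimal CMV promoter abuts the PGK promoter in the opposite direction. It drives EGFP, which terminates at an antisense-oriented SV40 polyadenylation signal. The 171 bp miR-512-3p sensor insert, cloned between NheI and AgeI, is not annotated in the feature table. From the construct name and the unannotated gap after the EGFP coding sequence, it most likely sits in the EGFP 3' untranslated region, though the record does not state this explicitly.

In such a design, miR-512-3p would suppress EGFP, while dNGFR serves as an internal control for transduction and expression level. The record lists the plasmid simply as a sensor, deposited with work on high-throughput measurement of microRNA activity using sensor and decoy libraries. The sequenced record (9,464 nt) is slightly shorter than the stated total size of 9,480 bp.
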