Addgene plasmid #85879: AB.pCCL.sin.cPPT.GFP.miR-512-3p.sensor.PGK.dNGFR.WPRE
Purpose: Sensor Plasmid
Depositing lab: Brian Brown. Depositing organization: Icahn School of Medicine at Mount Sinai. Publication: High-throughput assessment of microRNA activity and function using microRNA sensor and decoy libraries. Mullokandov G, Baccarini A, Ruzo A, Jayaprakash AD, Tung N, Israelow B, Evans MJ, Sachidanandam R, Brown BD. Nat Methods. 2012 Jul 1;9(8):840-6. doi: 10.1038/nmeth.2078. PubMed 22751203.
Backbone
  Vector backbone: AB.pCCL.sin.cPPT.GFP.PGK.dNGFR.WPRE
  Backbone size w/o insert (bp): 9309
  Total vector size (bp): 9480
  Vector type: Lentiviral
  Selectable markers: eGFP , NGFR
Growth in bacteria
  Bacterial resistance: Ampicillin, 100 μg/mL
  Growth temperature: 37°C
  Growth strain: NEB Stable
  Copy number: High Copy
Gene/Insert
  Gene/Insert name: miR-512-3p Sensor
  Species: H. sapiens (human)
  Insert size (bp): 171
  Promoter: PGK
  Cloning method: Restriction Enzyme; 5′ cloning site NheI (not destroyed); 3′ cloning site AgeI (not destroyed)
  Sequencing primers: 5′ AACAGACATACAAACTAAAG
Terms and licenses: Academic/Nonprofit Terms; Industry Terms: Not Available to Industry
How to cite: AB.pCCL.sin.cPPT.GFP.miR-512-3p.sensor.PGK.dNGFR.WPRE was a gift from Brian Brown (Addgene plasmid # 85879 ; http://n2t.net/addgene:85879 ; RRID:Addgene_85879)
