>Addgene plasmid #85879 | AB.pCCL.sin.cPPT.GFP.miR-512-3p.sensor.PGK.dNGFR.WPRE | depositor partial sequence | sequence record 167367 | AB.pCCL.sin.cPPT.GFP.miR-512-3p.sensor.PGK.dNGFR.WPRE sequence 884 bps
ACGAGACTAGCCTCGAGAGATCTGATCATAATCAGCCATACCACATTTGTAGAGGTTTTACTTGCTTTAA
AAAACCTCCCACACCTCCCCCTGAACCTGAAACATAAAATGAATGCAATTGTTGTTGTTAACTTGTTTAT
TGCAGCTTATAATGGTTACAAATAAGGCAATAGCATCACAAATTTCACAAATAAGGCATTTTTTTCACTG
CATTCTAGTTTTGGTTTGTCCAAACTCATCAATGTATCTTATCATGTCTGGATCTCAAATCCCTCGGAAG
CTGCGCCTGTCATCGAATTCCTGCAGCCCGGTGCATGACTAAGCTAGTACCGGTAAGTGCTGTCATAGCT
GAGGTCAAGTGCTGTCATAGCTGAGGTCAAGTGCTGTCATAGCTGAGGTCAAGTGCTGTCATAGCTGAGG
TCAAGTGCTGTCATAGCTGAGGTCAAGTGCTGTCATAGCTGAGGTCGCTACGTCGACCAGTACTCCCCAG
TTAAGGTCGGCTAGCTCAGTTAGCCTCCCCCATCTCTCGACGCGGCCGCTTTACTTGTACAGCTCGTCCA
TGCCGAGAGTGATCCCGGCGGCGGTCACGAACTCCAGCAGGACCATGTGATCGCGCTTCTCGTTGGGGTC
TTTGCTCAGGGCGGACTGGGTGCTCAGGTAGTGGTTGTCGGGCAGCAGCACGGGGCCGTCGCCGATGGGG
GTGTTCTGCTGGTAGTGGTCGGCGAGCTGCACGCTGCCGTCCTCGATGTTGTGGCGGATCTTGAAGTTCA
CCTTGATGCCGTTCTTCTGCTTGTCGGCCATGATATAGACGTTGTGGCTGTTGTAGTTGTACTCCAGCTT
GTGCCCCAGGATGTTGCCGTCCTCCTTGAAGTCGATGCCCTTCA
